Addgene plasmid #14788: Hmga2 3'UTR m7 luciferase (Luc-m7)
Depositing lab: David Bartel. Depositing organization: Whitehead Institute for Biomedical Research. Publication: Disrupting the pairing between let-7 and Hmga2 enhances oncogenic transformation. Mayr C, Hemann MT, Bartel DP. Science. 2007 Mar 16. 315(5818):1576-9. 10.1126/science.1137999 PubMed 17322030.
Backbone
  Vector backbone: pIS1
  Backbone manufacturer: Available from Addgene (#12179)
  Backbone size w/o insert (bp): 4000
  Vector type: Mammalian Expression, Luciferase
Growth in bacteria
  Bacterial resistance: Ampicillin, 100 μg/mL
  Growth temperature: 37°C
  Growth strain: DH5alpha
  Copy number: High Copy
Gene/Insert
  Gene/Insert name: Luc-m7 (alt name: HMGA2)
  Species: M. musculus (mouse)
  Insert size (bp): 3000
  Mutation: m7 mutant (see article and author's map for details)
  GenBank ID: BC052158
  Entrez Gene: Hmga2 (a.k.a. 9430083A20Rik, HMGI-C, Hmgic, pg, pygmy)
  Tag / fusion protein: luciferase (N terminal on backbone)
  Cloning method: Restriction Enzyme; 5′ cloning site XbaI (not destroyed); 3′ cloning site NotI (not destroyed)
  Sequencing primers: 5′ N/A; 3′ EBV rev primer
Terms and licenses: Academic/Nonprofit Terms; Industry Terms: Not Available to Industry
Depositor comments: The 3' UTR of the mouse Hmga2 cDNA (BC052158) was subcloned into pCR2.1-TOPO (Invitrogen) for site-directed mutagenesis. To disrupt each let-7 complementary site, the nucleotides that paired to nucleotides 3 and 5 of the miRNA were substituted (see Author's map), using the Quikchange site-directed mutagenesis kit (Stratagene). To construct the Renilla luciferase reporters, wild-type and mutant Hmga2 3' UTRs were amplified (PCR primers, 5'-GCGTCTCGAGGGGCGCCGACATTC and 5'GGCGCGGCCGCAGTCAGAGGGCACAC) and cloned into the XbaI and NotI sites of pIS1. Full sequence of wild-type plasmid available at Addgene plasmid #14785.
How to cite: Hmga2 3'UTR m7 luciferase (Luc-m7) was a gift from David Bartel (Addgene plasmid # 14788 ; http://n2t.net/addgene:14788 ; RRID:Addgene_14788)
