[The description below was written by a language model from this plasmid's Addgene catalogue record.]
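Description:
Hmga2 3'UTR m7 luciferase (Luc-m7) is a mammalian luciferase reporter plasmid built on the pIS1 backbone (about 4 kb), a Renilla luciferase expression vector designed to accept 3' untranslated regions downstream of the reporter coding sequence. It is maintained in E. coli as a high-copy plasmid under ampicillin selection. The record does not state the promoter driving luciferase, the polyadenylation signal or the origin of replication, and no feature table is provided.

The insert is the roughly 3 kb 3' UTR of the mouse Hmga2 cDNA, cloned between the XbaI and NotI sites, which are listed as retained, so that it lies directly after the Renilla luciferase open reading frame. Although the catalogue lists luciferase as an N-terminal "tag", the arrangement is functionally a reporter mRNA carrying the Hmga2 UTR rather than a protein fusion. In the m7 version the let-7 complementary sites in the UTR have been disrupted by site-directed mutagenesis, substituting the nucleotides that would pair with positions 3 and 5 of the microRNA and so breaking seed pairing. The exact positions are given only in the depositor's map and associated article; the name suggests seven mutated sites, but the record does not say so explicitly.

The construct serves as the let-7-insensitive counterpart to the wild-type Hmga2 3' UTR reporter from the same series. Comparing Renilla output from the two after transfection into mammalian cells shows how much repression of Hmga2 depends on direct let-7 pairing, the question addressed in the associated study linking loss of this pairing to enhanced oncogenic transformation.
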