>Addgene plasmid #14788 | Hmga2 3'UTR m7 luciferase (Luc-m7) | addgene partial sequence | sequence record 21286 | 14788 with 14785-23 (ccaagtgatgacatgggaggagc)
TCTTTTGCTATATAAAGGACACTATTTTTTAAAAAAAATAATAAAAACAGCTCCCGCTCTCTGTCCTCTC
TCCCTCCCTTCTCTCCCTCGCCTCTCTCTCCTCTCTATATTCCCTGTTCTTCATTGTGTACCAGTGTCCG
TGAAAGACCGCAGTACCACTTAACGCAGATGAAGCCTGCGTGTTACATCCTGTAACACCTTTCATTTTGA
CATAAGATGGCTAGCCGAGGTGCATTATCTTGGTTCGGACTGCCATCTCTGCATTCACGCTGCACTTTTA
GCCAGAGATGCAATAATCCCCACTCCTCAATACTAACGCTGAATGCTACAGTGAATTTACAGCCCTGCAC
TTGTTACACGCTGCTAGACACAAGCCCTGCAAGAGAAAGGAAAAAAAAAAGCCCACCAAAACCAAACCAA
ACCTTACTGGGTCGGCATCTCAGCCATCCCCAGTTCTCGACCATTCTTCTCTGTACTCTTACTCCGTCTC
AGCAGGCTATGCATGTTTCTATGACTTTTTTTTTTTTTAATTAAAATGTTACAAATGCTTGTGGCAGCTT
TCCTGCTAGATTGTTACATTAATTTGAAACAGTTTTGAGTCAAGTTGCTCCTAGGTTCTTAAGGAGAATT
TTTTTTTCAGTGACACTACTTTGTATCACACACACACATCTGTAGTGTTCAAATATAAGTCTCCAAGTTT
GTAACGCAAATGAATTATTGAAACAAATGGACTTCCTGATTTGCAAGGAACTAACGCCACACTTCCAAAG
GAACGAACTTGCAGCCTATATC
